Addgene plasmid #70645: pMXs-C16orf80-flag
Purpose: Expresses C16orf80 in mammalian cells with FLAG-tag epitope.
Depositing lab: David Sabatini. Depositing organization: Whitehead Institute for Biomedical Research. Publication: Identification and characterization of essential genes in the human genome. Wang T, Birsoy K, Hughes NW, Krupczak KM, Post Y, Wei JJ, Lander ES, Sabatini DM. Science. 2015 Oct 15. pii: aac7041. 10.1126/science.aac7041 PubMed 26472758.
Backbone
  Vector backbone: pMXs
  Vector type: Mammalian Expression, Retroviral
  Selectable markers: Blasticidin
Growth in bacteria
  Bacterial resistance: Ampicillin, 100 μg/mL
  Growth temperature: 30°C
  Growth strain: NEB Stable
  Copy number: Unknown
Gene/Insert
  Gene/Insert name: C16orf80
  Species: H. sapiens (human)
  Entrez Gene: CFAP20 (a.k.a. C16orf80, EVORF, GTL3, fSAP23)
  Tag / fusion protein: 3X FLAG (C terminal on insert)
Terms and licenses: Academic/Nonprofit Terms; Industry Terms: Not Available to Industry
How to cite: pMXs-C16orf80-flag was a gift from David Sabatini (Addgene plasmid # 70645 ; http://n2t.net/addgene:70645 ; RRID:Addgene_70645)
