[The description below was written by a language model from this plasmid's Addgene catalogue record and pLannotate feature annotations shown in this document.]
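Description:
pMXs-C16orf80-flag is a Moloney murine leukemia virus (MMLV)-based retroviral expression vector built on the pMXs backbone and designed to express human C16orf80 (now named CFAP20) with a C-terminal 3xFLAG epitope in mammalian cells. In bacteria it is maintained through a high-copy ColE1/pUC-type origin and selected with ampicillin via the β-lactamase gene and its native promoter. A short lacI fragment in the backbone is a non-functional remnant.

The viral cassette is flanked by MMLV long terminal repeats. No separate internal promoter is annotated, so transcription of the payload presumably comes from the 5' LTR, as is usual for pMXs vectors. Downstream of the 5' LTR lie the MMLV packaging signal (Ψ), a fragment annotated as MESV Ψ, a truncated gag lacking its start codon, and a pol region carrying the splice acceptor. Together these elements support efficient encapsidation of the genomic RNA and expression of the insert. The CFAP20 coding sequence follows, with the 3xFLAG tag annotated just downstream, then an EMCV IRES and the blasticidin S deaminase gene. Both proteins are therefore translated from one bicistronic transcript, and blasticidin selection enriches for cells expressing the tagged protein. A short piece annotated as a ΔU3 3' LTR fragment abuts the 3' LTR, which is otherwise annotated as a regular MMLV LTR.

Because gag is truncated and no functional pol or env is annotated, virus production requires these functions in trans from a packaging system. The resulting particles allow stable integration and expression of the tagged protein, which can be detected or immunoprecipitated through the FLAG epitope. The two sequence records, about 6.3 kb each, show the same features in opposite orientations and with different start points.
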