Features (pLannotate 1.2.2; 15 found; start..end, strand, type, name):
     74..273     +  misc_feature   MMLV Ψ: packaging signal of Moloney murine leukemia virus (MMLV)
    325..413     +  misc_feature   MESV Ψ (fragment): packaging signal of murine embryonic stem cell virus
    490..906     +  CDS            gag (truncated): truncated Moloney murine leukemia virus (MMLV) gag gene lacking the start codon
    916..1290    +  misc_feature   pol region: Moloney murine leukemia virus (MMLV) pol region containing the splice acceptor site
   1319..1897    +  CDS            CFAP20: CFA20_HUMAN - Also known as BUG22, C16orf80, GTL3. Experimental evidence at protein level: Swiss-Prot protein existence level 1. Cilium- and flagellum-specific protein that plays a role in axonemal structure organization and motility. Involved in the regulation of the size and morphology of cilia (PubMed:24414207). Required for axonemal microtubules polyglutamylation (PubMed:24414207). From Homo sapiens (Human).
   1925..1990    +  CDS            3xFLAG: three tandem FLAG® epitope tags, followed by an enterokinase cleavage site
   2126..2588    +  misc_feature   IRES: internal ribosome entry site (IRES) of the encephalomyocarditis virus (EMCV)
   2608..2997    +  CDS            BSD: blasticidin S deaminase; Aspergillus terreus BSD; confers resistance to blasticidin
   3046..3167    +  LTR            3' LTR (ΔU3) (fragment): self-inactivating 3' long terminal repeat (LTR) from Moloney murine leukemia virus
   3168..3637    +  LTR            LTR: long terminal repeat from Moloney murine leukemia virus
   3703..3755    -  CDS            lacI (fragment): lac repressor; lacI; The lac repressor binds to the lac operator to inhibit transcription in E. coli. This inhibition can be relieved by adding lactose or isopropyl-β-D-thiogalactopyranoside (IPTG).
   3938..4526    -  rep_origin     ori: high-copy-number ColE1/pMB1/pBR322/pUC origin of replication
   4690..5550    -  CDS            AmpR: β-lactamase; bla; confers resistance to ampicillin, carbenicillin, and related antibiotics
   5551..5655    -  promoter       AmpR promoter: bla
   5685..11      +  LTR            LTR (across the origin): long terminal repeat from Moloney murine leukemia virus
>Addgene plasmid #70645 | pMXs-C16orf80-flag | addgene full sequence | sequence record 495401 | Addgene NGS Result
GGTCTTTCATTTGGGGGCTCGTCCGGGATCGGGAGACCCCTGCCCAGGGACCACCGACCCACCACCGGGA
GGTAAGCTGGCCAGCAACTTATCTGTGTCTGTCCGATTGTCTAGTGTCTATGACTGATTTTATGCGCCTG
CGTCGGTACTAGTTAGCTAACTAGCTCTGTATCTGGCGGACCCGTGGTGGAACTGACGAGTTCGGAACAC
CCGGCCGCAACCCTGGGAGACGTCCCAGGGACTTCGGGGGCCGTTTTTGTGGCCCGACCTGAGTCCAAAA
ATCCCGATCGTTTTGGACTCTTTGGTGCACCCCCCTAATAGGAGGGATATGTGGTTCTGGTAGGAGACGA
GAACCTAAAACAGTTCCCGCCTCCGTCTGAATTTTTGCTTTCGGTTTGGGACCGAAGCCGCGCCGCGCGT
CTTGTCTGCTGCAGCATCGTTCTGTGTTGTCTCTGTCTGACTGTGTTTCTGTATTTGTCTGAAAATTAGG
GCCAGACTGTTACCACTCCCTTAAGTTTGACCTTAGGTCACTGGAAAGATGTCGAGCGGATCGCTCACAA
CCAGTCGGTAGATGTCAAGAAGAGACGTTGGGTTACCTTCTGCTCTGCAGAATGGCCAACCTTTAACGTC
GGATGGCCGCGAGACGGCACCTTTAACCGAGACCTCATCACCCAGGTTAAGATCAAGGTCTTTTCACCTG
GCCCGCATGGACACCCAGACCAGGTCCCCTACATCGTGACCTGGGAAGCCTTGGCTTTTGACCCCCCTCC
CTGGGTCAAGCCCTTTGTACACCCTAAGCCTCCGCCTCCTCTTCCTCCATCCGCCCCGTCTCTCCCCCTT
GAACCTCCTCGTTCGACCCCGCCTCGATCCTCCCTTTATCCAGCCCTCACTCCTTCTCTAGGCGCCCCCA
TATGGCCATATGAGATCTTATATGGGGCACCCCCGCCCCTTGTAAACTTCCCTGACCCTGACATGACAAG
AGTTACTAACAGCCCCTCTCTCCAAGCTCACTTACAGGCTCTCTACTTAGTCCAGCACGAAGTCTGGAGA
CCTCTGGCGGCAGCCTACCAAGAACAACTGGACCGACCGGTGGTACCTCACCCTTACCGAGTCGGCGACA
CAGTGTGGGTCCGCCGACACCAGACTAAGAACCTAGAACCTCGCTGGAAAGGACCTTACACAGTCCTGCT
GACCACCCCCACCGCCCTCAAAGTAGACGGCATCGCAGCTTGGATACACGCCGCCCACGTGAAGGCTGCC
GACCCCGGGGGTGGACCATCCTCTAGACTGCCGGATCTAGCTAGTTAATTAAGCCACCATGTTCAAAAAC
ACGTTCCAGAGCGGCTTCCTCTCCATCCTCTACAGCATCGGCAGCAAGCCTCTGCAAATCTGGGACAAAA
AGGTACGGAATGGCCACATCAAAAGAATCACTGATAATGACATCCAGTCCCTGGTGCTAGAGATTGAAGG
GACAAATGTAAGCACCACATATATCACATGCCCTGCAGACCCCAAGAAGACGCTGGGAATTAAACTTCCT
TTCCTTGTCATGATTATCAAAAACCTGAAGAAGTATTTTACCTTCGAAGTGCAGGTACTAGATGACAAGA
ATGTGCGTCGTCGCTTTCGGGCAAGTAACTACCAGAGCACCACCCGGGTCAAACCCTTCATCTGCACCAT
GCCCATGCGGCTGGATGACGGCTGGAACCAGATTCAGTTCAACTTGCTAGACTTCACACGGCGAGCATAC
GGCACCAATTACATCGAGACCCTCAGAGTGCAGATCCATGCAAATTGTCGCATCCGACGGGTTTACTTCT
CAGACAGACTCTACTCAGAAGATGAGCTGCCGGCAGAGTTCAAACTGTATCTCCCAGTTCAGAACAAGGC
AAAGCAAGCAGGAGGCGGTGGAGGCGGTGCAGGCGACTACAAAGACCATGACGGTGATTATAAAGATCAT
GACATTGATTACAAGGATGACGATGACAAGTAATAATAAATTCCGCCCCCCCCCCCCCTCTCCCTCCCCC
CCCCCTAACGTTACTGGCCGAAGCCGCTTGGAATAAGGCCGGTGTGCGTTTGTCTATATGTTATTTTCCA
CCATATTGCCGTCTTTTGGCAATGTGAGGGCCCGGAAACCTGGCCCTGTCTTCTTGACGAGCATTCCTAG
GGGTCTTTCCCCTCTCGCCAAAGGAATGCAAGGTCTGTTGAATGTCGTGAAGGAAGCAGTTCCTCTGGAA
GCTTCTTGAAGACAAACAACGTCTGTAGCGACCCTTTGCAGGCAGCGGAACCCCCCACCTGGCGACAGGT
GCCTCTGCGGCCAAAAGCCACGTGTATAAGATACACCTGCAAAGGCGGCACAACCCCAGTGCCACGTTGT
GAGTTGGATAGTTGTGGAAAGAGTCAAATGGCTCTCCTCAAGCGTATTCAACAAGGGGCTGAAGGATGCC
CAGAAGGTACCCCATTGTATGGGATCTGATCTGGGGCCTCGGTGCACATGCTTTACATGTGTTTAGTCGA
GGTTAAAAAAACGTCTAGGCCCCCCGAACCACGGGGACGTGGTTTTCCTTTGAAAAACACGATGATAATA
TGGCCACAACCATGGTTCCTTTGTCTCAAGAAGAATCCACCCTCATTGAAAGAGCAACGGCTACAATCAA
CAGCATCCCCATCTCTGAAGACTACAGCGTCGCCAGCGCAGCTCTCTCTAGCGACGGCCGCATCTTCACT
GGTGTCAATGTATATCATTTTACTGGGGGACCTTGTGCAGAACTCGTGGTGCTGGGCACTGCTGCTGCTG
CGGCAGCTGGCAACCTGACTTGTATCGTCGCGATCGGAAATGAGAACAGGGGCATCTTGAGCCCCTGCGG
ACGGTGCCGACAGGTGCTTCTCGATCTGCATCCTGGGATCAAAGCCATAGTGAAGGACAGTGATGGACAG
CCGACGGCAGTTGGGATTCGTGAATTGCTGCCCTCTGGTTATGTGTGGGAGGGCTAAGTCGACGATAAAA
TAAAAGATTTTATTTAGTCTCCAGAAAAAGGGGGGAATGAAAGACCCCACCTGTAGGTTTGGCAAGCTAG
CTTAAGTAACGCCATTTTGCAAGGCATGGAAAAATACATAACTGAGAATAGAGAAGTTCAGATCAAGGTC
AGGAACAGATGGAACAGCTGAATATGGGCCAAACAGGATATCTGTGGTAAGCAGTTCCTGCCCCGGCTCA
GGGCCAAGAACAGATGGAACAGCTGAATATGGGCCAAACAGGATATCTGTGGTAAGCAGTTCCTGCCCCG
GCTCAGGGCCAAGAACAGATGGTCCCCAGATGCGGTCCAGCCCTCAGCAGTTTCTAGAGAACCATCAGAT
GTTTCCAGGGTGCCCCAAGGACCTGAAATGACCCTGTGCCTTATTTGAACTAACCAATCAGTTCGCTTCT
CGCTTCTGTTCGCGCGCTTCTGCTCCCCGAGCTCAATAAAAGAGCCCACAACCCCTCACTCGGGGCGCCA
GTCCTCCGATTGACTGAGTCGCCCGGGTACCCGTGTATCCAATAAACCCTCTTGCAGTTGCATCCGACTT
GTGGTCTCGCTGTTCCTTGGGAGGGTCTCCTCTGAGTGATTGACTACCCGTCAGCGGGGGTCTTTCACAT
GCAGCATGTATCAAAATTAATTTGGTTTTTTTTCTTAAGTATTTACATTAAATGGCCATAGTTGCATTAA
TGAATCGGCCAACGCGCGGGGAGAGGCGGTTTGCGTATTGGGCGCTCTTCCGCTTCCTCGCTCACTGACT
CGCTGCGCTCGGTCGTTCGGCTGCGGCGAGCGGTATCAGCTCACTCAAAGGCGGTAATACGGTTATCCAC
AGAATCAGGGGATAACGCAGGAAAGAACATGTGAGCAAAAGGCCAGCAAAAGGCCAGGAACCGTAAAAAG
GCCGCGTTGCTGGCGTTTTTCCATAGGCTCCGCCCCCCTGACGAGCATCACAAAAATCGACGCTCAAGTC
AGAGGTGGCGAAACCCGACAGGACTATAAAGATACCAGGCGTTTCCCCCTGGAAGCTCCCTCGTGCGCTC
TCCTGTTCCGACCCTGCCGCTTACCGGATACCTGTCCGCCTTTCTCCCTTCGGGAAGCGTGGCGCTTTCT
CATAGCTCACGCTGTAGGTATCTCAGTTCGGTGTAGGTCGTTCGCTCCAAGCTGGGCTGTGTGCACGAAC
CCCCCGTTCAGCCCGACCGCTGCGCCTTATCCGGTAACTATCGTCTTGAGTCCAACCCGGTAAGACACGA
CTTATCGCCACTGGCAGCAGCCACTGGTAACAGGATTAGCAGAGCGAGGTATGTAGGCGGTGCTACAGAG
TTCTTGAAGTGGTGGCCTAACTACGGCTACACTAGAAGAACAGTATTTGGTATCTGCGCTCTGCTGAAGC
CAGTTACCTTCGGAAAAAGAGTTGGTAGCTCTTGATCCGGCAAACAAACCACCGCTGGTAGCGGTGGTTT
TTTTGTTTGCAAGCAGCAGATTACGCGCAGAAAAAAAGGATCTCAAGAAGATCCTTTGATCTTTTCTACG
GGGTCTGACGCTCAGTGGAACGAAAACTCACGTTAAGGGATTTTGGTCATGAGATTATCAAAAAGGATCT
TCACCTAGATCCTTTTGCGGCCGGCCGCAAATCAATCTAAAGTATATATGAGTAAACTTGGTCTGACAGT
TACCAATGCTTAATCAGTGAGGCACCTATCTCAGCGATCTGTCTATTTCGTTCATCCATAGTTGCCTGAC
TCCCCGTCGTGTAGATAACTACGATACGGGAGGGCTTACCATCTGGCCCCAGTGCTGCAATGATACCGCG
AGACCCACGCTCACCGGCTCCAGATTTATCAGCAATAAACCAGCCAGCCGGAAGGGCCGAGCGCAGAAGT
GGTCCTGCAACTTTATCCGCCTCCATCCAGTCTATTAATTGTTGCCGGGAAGCTAGAGTAAGTAGTTCGC
CAGTTAATAGTTTGCGCAACGTTGTTGCCATTGCTACAGGCATCGTGGTGTCACGCTCGTCGTTTGGTAT
GGCTTCATTCAGCTCCGGTTCCCAACGATCAAGGCGAGTTACATGATCCCCCATGTTGTGCAAAAAAGCG
GTTAGCTCCTTCGGTCCTCCGATCGTTGTCAGAAGTAAGTTGGCCGCAGTGTTATCACTCATGGTTATGG
CAGCACTGCATAATTCTCTTACTGTCATGCCATCCGTAAGATGCTTTTCTGTGACTGGTGAGTACTCAAC
CAAGTCATTCTGAGAATAGTGTATGCGGCGACCGAGTTGCTCTTGCCCGGCGTCAATACGGGATAATACC
GCGCCACATAGCAGAACTTTAAAAGTGCTCATCATTGGAAAACGTTCTTCGGGGCGAAAACTCTCAAGGA
TCTTACCGCTGTTGAGATCCAGTTCGATGTAACCCACTCGTGCACCCAACTGATCTTCAGCATCTTTTAC
TTTCACCAGCGTTTCTGGGTGAGCAAAAACAGGAAGGCAAAATGCCGCAAAAAAGGGAATAAGGGCGACA
CGGAAATGTTGAATACTCATACTCTTCCTTTTTCAATATTATTGAAGCATTTATCAGGGTTATTGTCTCA
TGAGCGGATACATATTTGAATGTATTTAGAAAAATAAACAAATAGGGGTTCCGCGCACATTTCCCCGAAA
AGTGCCACCTGCATAATGAAAGACCCCACCTGTAGGTTTGGCAAGCTAGCTTAAGTAACGCCATTTTGCA
AGGCATGGAAAAATACATAACTGAGAATAGAAAAGTTCAGATCAAGGTCAGGAACAGATGGAACAGCTGA
ATATGGGCCAAACAGGATATCTGTGGTAAGCAGTTCCTGCCCCGGCTCAGGGCCAAGAACAGATGGAACA
GCTGAATATGGGCCAAACAGGATATCTGTGGTAAGCAGTTCCTGCCCCGGCTCAGGGCCAAGAACAGATG
GTCCCCAGATGCGGTCCAGCCCTCAGCAGTTTCTAGAGAACCATCAGATGTTTCCAGGGTGCCCCAAGGA
CCTGAAATGACCCTGTGCCTTATTTGAACTAACCAATCAGTTCGCTTCTCGCTTCTGTTCGCGCGCTTCT
GCTCCCCGAGCTCAATAAAAGAGCCCACAACCCCTCACTCGGCGCGCCAGTCCTCCGATTGACTGAGTCG
CCCGGGTACCCGTGTATCCAATAAACCCTCTTGCAGTTGCATCCGACTTGTGGTCTCGCTGTTCCTTGGG
AGGGTCTCCTCTGAGTGATTGACTACCCGTCAGCGGG
