Features (pLannotate 1.2.2; 15 found; start..end, strand, type, name):
      1..589     +  rep_origin     ori: high-copy-number ColE1/pMB1/pBR322/pUC origin of replication
    772..824     +  CDS            lacI (fragment): lac repressor; lacI; The lac repressor binds to the lac operator to inhibit transcription in E. coli. This inhibition can be relieved by adding lactose or isopropyl-β-D-thiogalactopyranoside (IPTG).
    890..1359    -  LTR            LTR: long terminal repeat from Moloney murine leukemia virus
   1360..1481    -  LTR            3' LTR (ΔU3) (fragment): self-inactivating 3' long terminal repeat (LTR) from Moloney murine leukemia virus
   1530..1919    -  CDS            BSD: blasticidin S deaminase; Aspergillus terreus BSD; confers resistance to blasticidin
   1939..2401    -  misc_feature   IRES: internal ribosome entry site (IRES) of the encephalomyocarditis virus (EMCV)
   2538..2603    -  CDS            3xFLAG: three tandem FLAG® epitope tags, followed by an enterokinase cleavage site
   2631..3209    -  CDS            CFAP20: CFA20_HUMAN - Also known as BUG22, C16orf80, GTL3. Experimental evidence at protein level: Swiss-Prot protein existence level 1. Cilium- and flagellum-specific protein that plays a role in axonemal structure organization and motility. Involved in the regulation of the size and morphology of cilia (PubMed:24414207). Required for axonemal microtubules polyglutamylation (PubMed:24414207). From Homo sapiens (Human).
   3238..3612    -  misc_feature   pol region: Moloney murine leukemia virus (MMLV) pol region containing the splice acceptor site
   3622..4038    -  CDS            gag (truncated): truncated Moloney murine leukemia virus (MMLV) gag gene lacking the start codon
   4115..4203    -  misc_feature   MESV Ψ (fragment): packaging signal of murine embryonic stem cell virus
   4255..4454    -  misc_feature   MMLV Ψ: packaging signal of Moloney murine leukemia virus (MMLV)
   4517..5110    -  LTR            LTR: long terminal repeat from Moloney murine leukemia virus
   5140..5244    +  promoter       AmpR promoter: bla
   5245..6105    +  CDS            AmpR: β-lactamase; bla; confers resistance to ampicillin, carbenicillin, and related antibiotics
>Addgene plasmid #70645 | pMXs-C16orf80-flag Sequencing Result | analyzer sequence | sequence record 489787
TTGAGATCCTTTTTTTCTGCGCGTAATCTGCTGCTTGCAAACAAAAAAACCACCGCTACCAGCGGTGGTT
TGTTTGCCGGATCAAGAGCTACCAACTCTTTTTCCGAAGGTAACTGGCTTCAGCAGAGCGCAGATACCAA
ATACTGTTCTTCTAGTGTAGCCGTAGTTAGGCCACCACTTCAAGAACTCTGTAGCACCGCCTACATACCT
CGCTCTGCTAATCCTGTTACCAGTGGCTGCTGCCAGTGGCGATAAGTCGTGTCTTACCGGGTTGGACTCA
AGACGATAGTTACCGGATAAGGCGCAGCGGTCGGGCTGAACGGGGGGTTCGTGCACACAGCCCAGCTTGG
AGCGAACGACCTACACCGAACTGAGATACCTACAGCGTGAGCTATGAGAAAGCGCCACGCTTCCCGAAGG
GAGAAAGGCGGACAGGTATCCGGTAAGCGGCAGGGTCGGAACAGGAGAGCGCACGAGGGAGCTTCCAGGG
GGAAACGCCTGGTATCTTTATAGTCCTGTCGGGTTTCGCCACCTCTGACTTGAGCGTCGATTTTTGTGAT
GCTCGTCAGGGGGGCGGAGCCTATGGAAAAACGCCAGCAACGCGGCCTTTTTACGGTTCCTGGCCTTTTG
CTGGCCTTTTGCTCACATGTTCTTTCCTGCGTTATCCCCTGATTCTGTGGATAACCGTATTACCGCCTTT
GAGTGAGCTGATACCGCTCGCCGCAGCCGAACGACCGAGCGCAGCGAGTCAGTGAGCGAGGAAGCGGAAG
AGCGCCCAATACGCAAACCGCCTCTCCCCGCGCGTTGGCCGATTCATTAATGCAACTATGGCCATTTAAT
GTAAATACTTAAGAAAAAAAACCAAATTAATTTTGATACATGCTGCATGTGAAAGACCCCCGCTGACGGG
TAGTCAATCACTCAGAGGAGACCCTCCCAAGGAACAGCGAGACCACAAGTCGGATGCAACTGCAAGAGGG
TTTATTGGATACACGGGTACCCGGGCGACTCAGTCAATCGGAGGACTGGCGCCCCGAGTGAGGGGTTGTG
GGCTCTTTTATTGAGCTCGGGGAGCAGAAGCGCGCGAACAGAAGCGAGAAGCGAACTGATTGGTTAGTTC
AAATAAGGCACAGGGTCATTTCAGGTCCTTGGGGCACCCTGGAAACATCTGATGGTTCTCTAGAAACTGC
TGAGGGCTGGACCGCATCTGGGGACCATCTGTTCTTGGCCCTGAGCCGGGGCAGGAACTGCTTACCACAG
ATATCCTGTTTGGCCCATATTCAGCTGTTCCATCTGTTCTTGGCCCTGAGCCGGGGCAGGAACTGCTTAC
CACAGATATCCTGTTTGGCCCATATTCAGCTGTTCCATCTGTTCCTGACCTTGATCTGAACTTCTCTATT
CTCAGTTATGTATTTTTCCATGCCTTGCAAAATGGCGTTACTTAAGCTAGCTTGCCAAACCTACAGGTGG
GGTCTTTCATTCCCCCCTTTTTCTGGAGACTAAATAAAATCTTTTATTTTATCGTCGACTTAGCCCTCCC
ACACATAACCAGAGGGCAGCAATTCACGAATCCCAACTGCCGTCGGCTGTCCATCACTGTCCTTCACTAT
GGCTTTGATCCCAGGATGCAGATCGAGAAGCACCTGTCGGCACCGTCCGCAGGGGCTCAAGATGCCCCTG
TTCTCATTTCCGATCGCGACGATACAAGTCAGGTTGCCAGCTGCCGCAGCAGCAGCAGTGCCCAGCACCA
CGAGTTCTGCACAAGGTCCCCCAGTAAAATGATATACATTGACACCAGTGAAGATGCGGCCGTCGCTAGA
GAGAGCTGCGCTGGCGACGCTGTAGTCTTCAGAGATGGGGATGCTGTTGATTGTAGCCGTTGCTCTTTCA
ATGAGGGTGGATTCTTCTTGAGACAAAGGAACCATGGTTGTGGCCATATTATCATCGTGTTTTTCAAAGG
AAAACCACGTCCCCGTGGTTCGGGGGGCCTAGACGTTTTTTTAACCTCGACTAAACACATGTAAAGCATG
TGCACCGAGGCCCCAGATCAGATCCCATACAATGGGGTACCTTCTGGGCATCCTTCAGCCCCTTGTTGAA
TACGCTTGAGGAGAGCCATTTGACTCTTTCCACAACTATCCAACTCACAACGTGGCACTGGGGTTGTGCC
GCCTTTGCAGGTGTATCTTATACACGTGGCTTTTGGCCGCAGAGGCACCTGTCGCCAGGTGGGGGGTTCC
GCTGCCTGCAAAGGGTCGCTACAGACGTTGTTTGTCTTCAAGAAGCTTCCAGAGGAACTGCTTCCTTCAC
GACATTCAACAGACCTTGCATTCCTTTGGCGAGAGGGGAAAGACCCCTAGGAATGCTCGTCAAGAAGACA
GGGCCAGGTTTCCGGGCCCTCACATTGCCAAAAGACGGCAATATGGTGGAAAATAACATATAGACAAACG
CACACCGGCCTTATTCCAAGCGGCTTCGGCCAGTAACGTTAGGGGGGGGGGGAGGGAGAGGGGGGGGGGG
GGCGGAATTTATTATTACTTGTCATCGTCATCCTTGTAATCAATGTCATGATCTTTATAATCACCGTCAT
GGTCTTTGTAGTCGCCTGCACCGCCTCCACCGCCTCCTGCTTGCTTTGCCTTGTTCTGAACTGGGAGATA
CAGTTTGAACTCTGCCGGCAGCTCATCTTCTGAGTAGAGTCTGTCTGAGAAGTAAACCCGTCGGATGCGA
CAATTTGCATGGATCTGCACTCTGAGGGTCTCGATGTAATTGGTGCCGTATGCTCGCCGTGTGAAGTCTA
GCAAGTTGAACTGAATCTGGTTCCAGCCGTCATCCAGCCGCATGGGCATGGTGCAGATGAAGGGTTTGAC
CCGGGTGGTGCTCTGGTAGTTACTTGCCCGAAAGCGACGACGCACATTCTTGTCATCTAGTACCTGCACT
TCGAAGGTAAAATACTTCTTCAGGTTTTTGATAATCATGACAAGGAAAGGAAGTTTAATTCCCAGCGTCT
TCTTGGGGTCTGCAGGGCATGTGATATATGTGGTGCTTACATTTGTCCCTTCAATCTCTAGCACCAGGGA
CTGGATGTCATTATCAGTGATTCTTTTGATGTGGCCATTCCGTACCTTTTTGTCCCAGATTTGCAGAGGC
TTGCTGCCGATGCTGTAGAGGATGGAGAGGAAGCCGCTCTGGAACGTGTTTTTGAACATGGTGGCTTAAT
TAACTAGCTAGATCCGGCAGTCTAGAGGATGGTCCACCCCCGGGGTCGGCAGCCTTCACGTGGGCGGCGT
GTATCCAAGCTGCGATGCCGTCTACTTTGAGGGCGGTGGGGGTGGTCAGCAGGACTGTGTAAGGTCCTTT
CCAGCGAGGTTCTAGGTTCTTAGTCTGGTGTCGGCGGACCCACACTGTGTCGCCGACTCGGTAAGGGTGA
GGTACCACCGGTCGGTCCAGTTGTTCTTGGTAGGCTGCCGCCAGAGGTCTCCAGACTTCGTGCTGGACTA
AGTAGAGAGCCTGTAAGTGAGCTTGGAGAGAGGGGCTGTTAGTAACTCTTGTCATGTCAGGGTCAGGGAA
GTTTACAAGGGGCGGGGGTGCCCCATATAAGATCTCATATGGCCATATGGGGGCGCCTAGAGAAGGAGTG
AGGGCTGGATAAAGGGAGGATCGAGGCGGGGTCGAACGAGGAGGTTCAAGGGGGAGAGACGGGGCGGATG
GAGGAAGAGGAGGCGGAGGCTTAGGGTGTACAAAGGGCTTGACCCAGGGAGGGGGGTCAAAAGCCAAGGC
TTCCCAGGTCACGATGTAGGGGACCTGGTCTGGGTGTCCATGCGGGCCAGGTGAAAAGACCTTGATCTTA
ACCTGGGTGATGAGGTCTCGGTTAAAGGTGCCGTCTCGCGGCCATCCGACGTTAAAGGTTGGCCATTCTG
CAGAGCAGAAGGTAACCCAACGTCTCTTCTTGACATCTACCGACTGGTTGTGAGCGATCCGCTCGACATC
TTTCCAGTGACCTAAGGTCAAACTTAAGGGAGTGGTAACAGTCTGGCCCTAATTTTCAGACAAATACAGA
AACACAGTCAGACAGAGACAACACAGAACGATGCTGCAGCAGACAAGACGCGCGGCGCGGCTTCGGTCCC
AAACCGAAAGCAAAAATTCAGACGGAGGCGGGAACTGTTTTAGGTTCTCGTCTCCTACCAGAACCACATA
TCCCTCCTATTAGGGGGGTGCACCAAAGAGTCCAAAACGATCGGGATTTTTGGACTCAGGTCGGGCCACA
AAAACGGCCCCCGAAGTCCCTGGGACGTCTCCCAGGGTTGCGGCCGGGTGTTCCGAACTCGTCAGTTCCA
CCACGGGTCCGCCAGATACAGAGCTAGTTAGCTAACTAGTACCGACGCAGGCGCATAAAATCAGTCATAG
ACACTAGACAATCGGACAGACACAGATAAGTTGCTGGCCAGCTTACCTCCCGGTGGTGGGTCGGTGGTCC
CTGGGCAGGGGTCTCCCGATCCCGGACGAGCCCCCAAATGAAAGACCCCCGCTGACGGGTAGTCAATCAC
TCAGAGGAGACCCTCCCAAGGAACAGCGAGACCACAAGTCGGATGCAACTGCAAGAGGGTTTATTGGATA
CACGGGTACCCGGGCGACTCAGTCAATCGGAGGACTGGCGCGCCGAGTGAGGGGTTGTGGGCTCTTTTAT
TGAGCTCGGGGAGCAGAAGCGCGCGAACAGAAGCGAGAAGCGAACTGATTGGTTAGTTCAAATAAGGCAC
AGGGTCATTTCAGGTCCTTGGGGCACCCTGGAAACATCTGATGGTTCTCTAGAAACTGCTGAGGGCTGGA
CCGCATCTGGGGACCATCTGTTCTTGGCCCTGAGCCGGGGCAGGAACTGCTTACCACAGATATCCTGTTT
GGCCCATATTCAGCTGTTCCATCTGTTCTTGGCCCTGAGCCGGGGCAGGAACTGCTTACCACAGATATCC
TGTTTGGCCCATATTCAGCTGTTCCATCTGTTCCTGACCTTGATCTGAACTTTTCTATTCTCAGTTATGT
ATTTTTCCATGCCTTGCAAAATGGCGTTACTTAAGCTAGCTTGCCAAACCTACAGGTGGGGTCTTTCATT
ATGCAGGTGGCACTTTTCGGGGAAATGTGCGCGGAACCCCTATTTGTTTATTTTTCTAAATACATTCAAA
TATGTATCCGCTCATGAGACAATAACCCTGATAAATGCTTCAATAATATTGAAAAAGGAAGAGTATGAGT
ATTCAACATTTCCGTGTCGCCCTTATTCCCTTTTTTGCGGCATTTTGCCTTCCTGTTTTTGCTCACCCAG
AAACGCTGGTGAAAGTAAAAGATGCTGAAGATCAGTTGGGTGCACGAGTGGGTTACATCGAACTGGATCT
CAACAGCGGTAAGATCCTTGAGAGTTTTCGCCCCGAAGAACGTTTTCCAATGATGAGCACTTTTAAAGTT
CTGCTATGTGGCGCGGTATTATCCCGTATTGACGCCGGGCAAGAGCAACTCGGTCGCCGCATACACTATT
CTCAGAATGACTTGGTTGAGTACTCACCAGTCACAGAAAAGCATCTTACGGATGGCATGACAGTAAGAGA
ATTATGCAGTGCTGCCATAACCATGAGTGATAACACTGCGGCCAACTTACTTCTGACAACGATCGGAGGA
CCGAAGGAGCTAACCGCTTTTTTGCACAACATGGGGGATCATGTAACTCGCCTTGATCGTTGGGAACCGG
AGCTGAATGAAGCCATACCAAACGACGAGCGTGACACCACGATGCCTGTAGCAATGGCAACAACGTTGCG
CAAACTATTAACTGGCGAACTACTTACTCTAGCTTCCCGGCAACAATTAATAGACTGGATGGAGGCGGAT
AAAGTTGCAGGACCACTTCTGCGCTCGGCCCTTCCGGCTGGCTGGTTTATTGCTGATAAATCTGGAGCCG
GTGAGCGTGGGTCTCGCGGTATCATTGCAGCACTGGGGCCAGATGGTAAGCCCTCCCGTATCGTAGTTAT
CTACACGACGGGGAGTCAGGCAACTATGGATGAACGAAATAGACAGATCGCTGAGATAGGTGCCTCACTG
ATTAAGCATTGGTAACTGTCAGACCAAGTTTACTCATATATACTTTAGATTGATTTGCGGCCGGCCGCAA
AAGGATCTAGGTGAAGATCCTTTTTGATAATCTCATGACCAAAATCCCTTAACGTGAGTTTTCGTTCCAC
TGAGCGTCAGACCCCGTAGAAAAGATCAAAGGATCTTC
