>Addgene plasmid #70645 | pMXs-C16orf80-flag | depositor partial sequence | sequence record 126517 | RTVfor
ACCGTCATGGTCTTTGTAGTCGCCTGCACCGCCTCCACCGCCTCCTGCTTGCTTTGCCTTGTTCTGAACT
GGGAGATACAGTTTGAACTCTGCCGGCAGCTCATCTTCTGAGTAGAGTCTGTCTGAGAAGTAAACCCGTC
GGATGCGACAATTTGCATGGATCTGCACTCTGAGGGTCTCGATGTAATTGGTGCCGTATGCTCGCCGTGT
GAAGTCTAGCAAGTTGAACTGAATCTGGTTCCAGCCGTCATCCAGCCGCATGGGCATGGTGCAGATGAAG
GGTTTGACCCGGGTGGTGCTCTGGTAGTTACTTGCCCGAAAGCGACGACGCACATTCTTGTCATCTAGTA
CCTGCACTTCGAAGGTAAAATACTTCTTCAGGTTTTTGATAATCATGACAAGGAAAGGAAGTTTAATTCC
CAGCGTCTTCTTGGGGTCTGCAGGGCATGTGATATATGTGGTGCTTACATTTGTCCCTTCAATCTCTAGC
ACCAGGGACTGGATGTCATTATCAGTGATTCTTTTGATGTGGCCATTCCGTACCTTTTTGTCCCAGATTT
GCAGAGGCTTGCTGCCGATGCTGTAGAGGATGGAGAGGAAGCCGCTCTGGAACGTGTTTTTGAACATGGT
GGCTTAATTAACTAGCTAGATCCGGCAGTCTAGAGGATGGTCCACCCCCGGGGTCGGCAGCCTTCACGTG
GGCGGCGTGTATCCAAGCTGCGATGCCGTCTACTTTGAGGGCGGTGGGGGTGGTCAGCAGGACTGTGTAA
GGTCCTTTCCAGCGAGGTTCTAGGTTCTTA
