>Addgene plasmid #70645 | pMXs-C16orf80-flag | addgene partial sequence | sequence record 128310 | pBMN5 5'-GCTTGGATACACGCCGC-3'
TGGACCATCCTCTAGACTGCCGGATCTAGCTAGTTAATTAAGCCACCATGTTCAAAAACACGTTCCAGAG
CGGCTTCCTCTCCATCCTCTACAGCATCGGCAGCAAGCCTCTGCAAATCTGGGACAAAAAGGTACGGAAT
GGCCACATCAAAAGAATCACTGATAATGACATCCAGTCCCTGGTGCTAGAGATTGAAGGGACAAATGTAA
GCACCACATATATCACATGCCCTGCAGACCCCAAGAAGACGCTGGGAATTAAACTTCCTTTCCTTGTCAT
GATTATCAAAAACCTGAAGAAGTATTTTACCTTCGAAGTGCAGGTACTAGATGACAAGAATGTGCGTCGT
CGCTTTCGGGCAAGTAACTACCAGAGCACCACCCGGGTCAAACCCTTCATCTGCACCATGCCCATGCGGC
TGGATGACGGCTGGAACCAGATTCAGTTCAACTTGCTAGACTTCACACGGCGAGCATACGGCACCAATTA
CATCGAGACCCTCAGAGTGCAGATCCATGCAAATTGTCGCATCCGACGGGTTTACTTCTCAGACAGACTC
TACTCAGAAGATGAGCTGCCGGCAGAGTTCAAACTGTATCTCCCAGTTCAGAACAAGGCAAAGCAAGCAG
GAGGCGGTGGAGGCGGTGCAGGCGACTACAAAGACCATGACGGTGATTATAAAGATCATGACATTGATTA
CAAGGATGACGATGACAAGTAATAATAAATTCCGCCCCCCCCCC
